>Addgene plasmid #91428 | pHH0103_STAM-1/1 | addgene full sequence | sequence record 192290 | Addgene NGS Result
AAATAGGCGTATCACGAGGCCCTTTCGTCTTCAAGAATTCCCGACACCATCGAATGGTGCAAAACCTTTC
GCGGTATGGCATGATAGCGCCCGGAAGAGAGTCAATTCAGGGTGGTGAATGTGAAACCAGTAACGTTATA
CGATGTCGCAGAGTATGCCGGTGTCTCTTATCAGACCGTTTCCCGCGTGGTGAACCAGGCCAGCCACGTT
TCTGCGAAAACGCGGGAAAAAGTGGAAGCGGCGATGGCGGAGCTGAATTACATTCCCAACCGCGTGGCAC
AACAACTGGCGGGCAAACAGTCGTTGCTGATTGGCGTTGCCACCTCCAGTCTGGCCCTGCACGCGCCGTC
GCAAATTGTCGCGGCGATTAAATCTCGCGCCGATCAACTGGGTGCCAGCGTGGTGGTGTCGATGGTAGAA
CGAAGCGGCGTCGAAGCCTGTAAAGCGGCGGTGCACAATCTTCTCGCGCAACGCGTCAGTGGGCTGATCA
TTAACTATCCGCTGGATGACCAGGATGCCATTGCTGTGGAAGCTGCCTGCACTAATGTTCCGGCGTTATT
TCTTGATGTCTCTGACCAGACACCCATCAACAGTATTATTTTCTCCCATGAAGACGGTACGCGACTGGGC
GTGGAGCATCTGGTCGCATTGGGTCACCAGCAAATCGCGCTGTTAGCGGGCCCATTAAGTTCTGTCTCGG
CGCGTCTGCGTCTGGCTGGCTGGCATAAATATCTCACTCGCAATCAAATTCAGCCGATAGCGGAACGGGA
AGGCGACTGGAGTGCCATGTCCGGTTTTCAACAAACCATGCAAATGCTGAATGAGGGCATCGTTCCCACT
GCGATGCTGGTTGCCAACGATCAGATGGCGCTGGGCGCAATGCGCGCCATTACCGAGTCCGGGCTGCGCG
TTGGTGCGGATATCTCGGTAGTGGGATACGACGATACCGAAGACAGCTCATGTTATATCCCGCCGTTAAC
CACCATCAAACAGGATTTTCGCCTGCTGGGGCAAACCAGCGTGGACCGCTTGCTGCAACTCTCTCAGGGC
CAGGCGGTGAAGGGCAATCAGCTGTTGCCCGTCTCACTGGTGAAAAGAAAAACCACCCTGGCGCCCAATA
CGCAAACCGCCTCTCCCCGCGCGTTGGCCGATTCATTAATGCAGCTGGCACGACAGGTTTCCCGACTGGA
AAGCGGGCAGTGAGCGCAACGCAATTAATGTAAGTTAGCTCACTCATTAGGCACAATTCTCATGTTTGAC
AGCTTATCATCGACTGCACGGTGCACCAATGCTTCTGGCGTCAGGCAGCCATCGGAAGCTGTGGTATGGC
TGTGCAGGTCGTAAATCACTGCATAATTCGTGTCGCTCAAGGCGCACTCCCGTTCTGGATAATGTTTTTT
GCGCCGACATCATAACGGTTCTGGCAAATATTCTGAAATGAGCTGTTGACAATTAATCATCGGCTCGTAT
AATGTGTGGAATTGTGAGCGGATAACAATTTCACACAGGAAACAGCCAGTCCGTTTAGGTGTTTTCACGA
GCACTTCACCAACAAGGACCATAGATTATGAAAATCGAAGAACACCATCACCATCACCATTCCAGCGGTA
AGCTTATGTCCCCTATACTAGGTTATTGGAAAATTAAGGGCCTTGTGCAACCCACTCGACTTCTTTTGGA
ATATCTTGAAGAAAAATATGAAGAGCATTTGTATGAGCGCGATGAAGGTGATAAATGGCGAAACAAAAAG
TTTGAATTGGGTTTGGAGTTTCCCAATCTTCCTTATTATATTGATGGTGATGTTAAATTAACACAGTCTA
TGGCCATCATACGTTATATAGCTGACAAGCACAACATGTTGGGTGGTTGTCCAAAAGAGCGTGCAGAGAT
TTCAATGCTTGAAGGAGCGGTTTTGGATATTAGATACGGTGTTTCGAGAATTGCATATAGTAAAGACTTT
GAAACTCTCAAAGTTGATTTTCTTAGCAAGCTACCTGAAATGCTGAAAATGTTCGAAGATCGTTTATGTC
ATAAAACATATTTAAATGGTGATCATGTAACCCATCCTGACTTCATGTTGTATGACGCTCTTGATGTTGT
TTTATACATGGACCCAATGTGCCTGGATGCGTTCCCAAAATTAGTTTGTTTTAAAAAACGTATTGAAGCT
ATCCCACAAATTGATAAGTACTTGAAATCCAGCAAGTATATAGCATGGCCTTTGCAGGGCTGGCAAGCCA
CGTTTGGTGGTGGCGACCATCCTCCAAAATCGGATCTGGAAGTTCTGTTCCAGGGGCCCCTGTCCAGCGG
TCTGGTTCCGCGTGGTTCCGGTACCGCGGCCCAGCCGGCCATGGCCCAGGGCGCGCTGCGTAAAGTCCGT
GCCATTTATGATTTTGAAGCCGCCGAAGATAACGAACTGACCTTCAAAGCCGGTGAAATCATTACCGTCC
TGGATGATTCCGATCCAAACTGGTGGAAAGGTGAAACCCATCAGGGTATTGGTCTCTTTCCGTCCAACTT
TGTTACCGCCGATCTGGCGGCCGCATA
[142 nt withheld, positions 2548-2689]
C
[98 nt withheld, positions 2691-2788]
AGTTTGTACTGGTGACGAAACTCAGTGTCTAGCTAGAGTGGC
[149 nt withheld, positions 2831-2979]
T
[41 nt withheld, positions 2981-3021]
T
[62 nt withheld, positions 3023-3084]
A
[35 nt withheld, positions 3086-3120]
CCTCCCTCAATCGGTTGAATGTCGCCCTTTTGTCTTTGGCGCTGGTAAACCATATGAA
[86 nt withheld, positions 3179-3264]
T
[54 nt withheld, positions 3266-3319]
CTAGCGCCGCCCTATACCTTGTCTGCCTCCCCGCGTTGCGTCGCGGTGCATGGAGCCGGGCCACCTCGAC
CTGAATGGAAGCCGGCGGCACCTCGCTAACGGATTCACCACTCCAAGAATTGGAGCCAATCAATTCTTGC
GGAGAACTGTGAATGCGCAAACCAACCCTTGGCAGAACATATCCATCGCGTCCGCCATCTCCAGCAGCCG
CACGCGGCGCATCTCGGGCAGCGTTGGGTCCTGGCCACGGGTGCGCATGATCGTGCTCCTGTCGTTGAGG
ACCCGGCTAGGCTGGCGGGGTTGCCTTACTGGTTAGCAGAATGAATCACCGATACGCGAGCGAACGTGAA
GCGACTGCTGCTGCAAAACGTCTGCGACCTGAGCAACAACATGAATGGTCTTCGGTTTCCGTGTTTCGTA
AAGTCTGGAAACGCGGAAGTCAGCGCCCTGCACCATTATGTTCCGGATCTGCATCGCAGGATGCTGCTGG
CTACCCTGTGGAACACCTACATCTGTATTAACGAAGCGCTGGCATTGACCCTGAGTGATTTTTCTCTGGT
CCCGCCGCATCCATACCGCCAGTTGTTTACCCTCACAACGTTCCAGTAACCGGGCATGTTCATCATCAGT
AACCCGTATCGTGAGCATCCTCTCTCGTTTCATCGGTATCATTACCCCCATGAACAGAAATCCCCCTTAC
ACGGAGGCATCAGTGACCAAACAGGAAAAAACCGCCCTTAACATGGCCCGCTTTATCAGAAGCCAGACAT
TAACGCTTCTGGAGAAACTCAACGAGCTGGACGCGGATGAACAGGCAGACATCTGTGAATCGCTTCACGA
CCACGCTGATGAGCTTTACCGCAGGATCCGCGAAATTGTAAGCGTTAATATTTTGTTAAAATTCGCGTTA
AATTTTTGTTAAATCAGCTCATTTTTTAACCAATAGGCCGAAATCGGCAAAATCCCTTATAAATCAAAAG
AATAGACCGAGATAGGGT
[37 nt withheld, positions 4318-4354]
AAAGAACGTGGACTCCAACGTCAAAGG
[49 nt withheld, positions 4382-4430]
T
[91 nt withheld, positions 4432-4522]
G
[124 nt withheld, positions 4524-4647]
CGCGGATCCTGCCTCGCGCGTTTCGGTGATGACGGTGAAAACCTCTGACACATGCAGCTCCCGGAGACGG
TCACAGCTTGTCTGTAAGCGGATGCCGGGAGCAGACAAGCCCGTCAGGGCGCGTCAGCGGGTGTTGGCGG
GTGTCGGGGCGCAGCCATGACCCAGTCACGTAGCGATAGCGGAGTGTATACTGGCTTAACTATGCGGCAT
CAGAGCAGATTGTACTGAGAGTGCACCATATGCGGTGTGAAATACCGCACAGATGCGTAAGGAGAAAATA
CCGCATCAGGCGCTCTTCCGCTTCCTCGCTCACTGACTCGCTGCGCTCGGTCGTTCGGCTGCGGCGAGCG
GTATCAGCTCACTCAAAGGCGGTAATACGGTTATCCACAGAATCAGGGGATAACGCAGGAAAGAACATGT
GAGCAAAAGGCCAGCAAAAGGCCAGGAACCGTAAAAAGGCCGCGTTGCTGGCGTTTTTCCATAGGCTCCG
CCCCCCTGACGAGCATCACAAAAATCGACGCTCAAGTCAGAGGTGGCGAAACCCGACAGGACTATAAAGA
TACCAGGGTTTCCCCCTGGAAGCTCCCTCGTGCGCTCTCCTGTTCCGACCCTGCCGCTTACCGGATACCT
GTCCGCCTTTCTCCCTTCGGGAAGCGTGGCGCTTTCTCATAGCTCACGCTGTAGGTATCTCAGTTCGGTG
TAGGTCGTTCGCTCCAAGCTGGGCTGTGTGCACGAACCCCCCGTTCAGCCCGACCGCTGCGCCTTATCCG
GTAACTATCGTCTTGAGTCCAACCCGGTAAGACACGACTTATCGCCACTGGCAGCAGCCACTGGTAACAG
GATTAGCAGAGCGAGGTATGTAGGCGGTGCTACAGAGTTCTTGAAGTGGTGGCCTAACTACGGCTACACT
AGAAGGACAGTATTTGGTATCTGCGCTCTGCTGAAGCCAGTTACCTTCGGAAAAAGAGTTGGTAGCTCTT
GATCCGGCAAACAAACCACCGCTGGTAGCGGTGGTTTTTTTGTTTGCAAGCAGCAGATTACGCGCAGAAA
AAAAGGATCTCAAGAAGATCCTTTGATCTTTTCTACGGGGTCTGACGCTCAGTGGAACGAAAACTCACGT
TAAGGGATTTTGGTCATGAGATTATCAAAAAGGATCTTCACCTAGATCCTTTTAAATTAAAAATGAAGTT
TTAAATCAATCTAAAGTATATATGAGTAAACTTGGTCTGACAGTTACCAATGCTTAATCAGTGAGGCACC
TATCTCAGCGATCTGTCTATTTCGTTCATCCATAGTTGCCTGACTCCCCGTCGTGTAGATAACTACGATA
CGGGAGGGCTTACCATCTGGCCCCAGTGCTGCAATGATACCGCGAGACCCACGCTCACCGGCTCCAGATT
TATCAGCAATAAACCAGCCAGCCGGAAGGGCCGAGCGCAGAAGTGGTCCTGCAACTTTATCCGCCTCCAT
CCAGTCTATTAATTGTTGCCGGGAAGCTAGAGTAAGTAGTTCGCCAGTTAATAGTTTGCGCAACGTTGTT
GCCATTGCTGCAGGCATCGTGGTGTCACGCTCGTCGTTTGGTATGGCTTCATTCAGCTCCGGTTCCCAAC
GATCAAGGCGAGTTACATGATCCCCCATATTGTGCAAAAAAGCGGTTAGCTCCTTCGGTCCTCCGATCGT
TGTCAGAAGTAAGTTGGCCGCAGTGTTATCACTCATGGTTATGGCAGCACTGCATAATTCTCTTACTGTC
ATGCCATCCGTAAGATGCTTTTCTGTGACTGGTGAGTACTCAACCAAGTCATTCTGAGAATAGTGTATGC
GGCGACCGAGTTGCTCTTGCCCGGCGTCAACACGGGATAATACCGCGCCACATAGCAGAACTTTAAAAGT
GCTCATCATTGGAAAACGTTCTTCGGGGCGAAAACTCTCAAGGATCTTACCGCTGTTGAGATCCAGTTCG
ATGTAACCCACTCGTGCACCCAACTGATCTTCAGCATCTTTTACTTTCACCAGCGTTTCTGGGTGAGCAA
AAACAGGAAGGCAAAATGCCGCAAAAAAGGGAATAAGGGCGACACGGAAATGTTGAATACTCATACTCTT
CCTTTTTCAATATTATTGAAGCATTTATCAGGGTTATTGTCTCATGAGCGGATACATATTTGAATGTATT
TAGAAAAATAAACAAATAGGGGTTCCGCGCACATTTCCCCGAAAAGTGCCACCTGACGTCTAAGAAACCA
TTATTATCATGACATTAACCTATAA
Features (pLannotate 1.2.2; 21 found; start..end, strand, type, name):
     43..120     +  promoter       lacIq promoter: lacI (mutant); In the lacIq allele, a single base change in the promoter boosts expression of the lacI gene about 10-fold.
    121..1203    +  CDS            lacI: lac repressor; lacI; The lac repressor binds to the lac operator to inhibit transcription in E. coli. This inhibition can be relieved by adding lactose or isopropyl-β-D-thiogalactopyranoside (IPTG).
   1216..1237    +  protein_bind   CAP binding site: CAP binding activates transcription in the presence of cAMP. E. coli catabolite activator protein
   1256..1273    +  promoter       tet promoter (fragment): E. coli promoter for tetracycline efflux protein gene
   1446..1474    +  promoter       tac promoter: strong E. coli promoter; hybrid between the trp and lac UV5 promoters
   1482..1498    +  protein_bind   lac operator: The lac repressor binds to the lac operator to inhibit transcription in E. coli. This inhibition can be relieved by adding lactose or isopropyl-β-D-thiogalactopyranoside (IPTG). lac repressor encoded by lacI
   1583..1600    +  CDS            6xHis: 6xHis affinity tag
   1616..2269    +  CDS            GST26_SCHJA: Experimental evidence at protein level: Swiss-Prot protein existence level 1. GST isoenzymes appear to play a central role in the parasite detoxification system. Other functions are also suspected including a role in increasing the solubility of haematin in the parasite gut. From Schistosoma japonicum (Blood fluke).
   2375..2527    +  CDS            GRB2 (fragment): GRB2_HUMAN - Also known as ASH. Experimental evidence at protein level: Swiss-Prot protein existence level 1. [Isoform 2]: Does not bind to phosphorylated epidermal growth factor receptor (EGFR) but inhibits EGF-induced transactivation of a RAS-responsive element. Acts as a dominant negative protein over GRB2 and by suppressing proliferative signals, may trigger active programmed cell death. From Homo sapiens (Human).
   2552..2599    +  terminator     fd terminator (sequence withheld): central terminator from bacteriophage fd (Otsuka and Kunisawa, 1982)
   2604..2816    +  CDS            M13 gene III (fragment) (sequence partly withheld): pIII; III; minor coat protein
   2831..3301    +  CDS            M13 gene III (fragment) (sequence partly withheld): pIII; III; minor coat protein
   3323..3393    +  CDS            TcR (fragment): tetracycline efflux protein; tet; confers resistance to tetracycline
   3635..4015    -  CDS            YPB1_ECOLX: Protein predicted: Swiss-Prot protein existence level 4. From Escherichia coli.
   4032..4183    +  CDS            rop (fragment): Rop protein, which maintains plasmids at low copy number; rop
   4219..4647    -  rep_origin     f1 ori (sequence partly withheld): f1 bacteriophage origin of replication; arrow indicates direction of (+) strand synthesis
   4656..4695    +  CDS            rop (fragment): Rop protein, which maintains plasmids at low copy number; rop
   4797..4937    +  misc_feature   bom: basis of mobility region from pBR322
   5123..5710    -  rep_origin     ori: high-copy-number ColE1/pMB1/pBR322/pUC origin of replication
   5884..6741    -  CDS            bla: BLAT_ECOLX - Experimental evidence at protein level: Swiss-Prot protein existence level 1. TEM-type are the most prevalent beta-lactamases in enterobacteria; they hydrolyze the beta-lactam bond in susceptible beta-lactam antibiotics, thus conferring resistance to penicillins and cephalosporins. TEM-3 and TEM-4 are capable of hydrolyzing cefotaxime and ceftazidime. TEM-5 is capable of hydrolyzing ceftazidime. TEM-6 is capable of hydrolyzing ceftazidime and aztreonam. TEM-8/CAZ-2, TEM- 16/CAZ-7 and TEM-24/CAZ-6 are markedly active against ceftazidime. IRT- 4 shows resistance to beta-lactamase in
   6742..6846    -  promoter       AmpR promoter: bla
