[The description below was written by a language model from this plasmid's Addgene catalogue record and pLannotate feature annotations shown in this document.]
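Description:
pHH0103_STAM-1/1 is a bacterial expression plasmid of about 6.9 kb, built on the pHH0103 backbone, for producing and purifying the single SH3 domain of human STAM (STAM-1) in E. coli. It is part of a collection used to survey the binding specificities of the human SH3 domain family. The plasmid carries a pBR322/ColE1-type origin with the bom region and is selected with ampicillin through the bla (TEM beta-lactamase) gene and its own promoter. An f1 origin is also present and sits within the rop sequence, so that rop is annotated only as two fragments. The catalogue nevertheless lists the plasmid as low copy.

Expression is driven by the IPTG-inducible tac promoter with a downstream lac operator. Repression in the uninduced state comes from a plasmid-borne lacI gene under the enhanced lacIq promoter. The open reading frame begins with a 6xHis tag followed by Schistosoma japonicum glutathione S-transferase, so the SH3 domain is made as a His-GST fusion that can be captured on either nickel or glutathione resin. The roughly 221 bp insert was cloned between SfiI and NotI sites downstream of GST. The automated annotation labels this region as a GRB2 fragment. This most likely reflects sequence similarity among SH3 domains rather than a different insert, but the record cannot settle the question.

An fd terminator follows the insert. Beyond it lie fragments of M13 gene III and of the tetracycline resistance gene, which appear to be non-expressed remnants suggesting that the backbone derives from a phage-display phagemid.
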