Addgene plasmid #91428: pHH0103_STAM-1/1
Purpose: Protein expression and purification of human SH3 domain construct STAM-1/1
Depositing lab: Sachdev Sidhu. Depositing organization: University of Toronto. Publication: Comprehensive Analysis of the Human SH3 Domain Family Reveals a Wide Variety of Non-canonical Specificities. Teyra J, Huang H, Jain S, Guan X, Dong A, Liu Y, Tempel W, Min J, Tong Y, Kim PM, Bader GD, Sidhu SS. Structure. 2017 Oct 3;25(10):1598-1610.e3. doi: 10.1016/j.str.2017.07.017. Epub 2017 Sep 7. PubMed 28890361.
Backbone
  Vector backbone: pHH0103
  Vector type: Bacterial Expression
Growth in bacteria
  Bacterial resistance: Ampicillin, 100 μg/mL
  Growth temperature: 37°C
  Growth strain: DH5alpha
  Copy number: Low Copy
Gene/Insert
  Gene/Insert name: STAM-1/1
  Species: H. sapiens (human)
  Insert size (bp): 221
  Entrez Gene: STAM (a.k.a. STAM-1, STAM1)
  Cloning method: Restriction Enzyme; 5′ cloning site Sfi1 (unknown if destroyed); 3′ cloning site Not1 (unknown if destroyed)
Terms and licenses: Academic/Nonprofit Terms; Industry Terms: Not Available to Industry
How to cite: pHH0103_STAM-1/1 was a gift from Sachdev Sidhu (Addgene plasmid # 91428 ; http://n2t.net/addgene:91428 ; RRID:Addgene_91428)
