>Addgene plasmid #91428 | pHH0103_STAM-1/1 | depositor partial sequence | sequence record 175916 | insert sequence
GGTACCGAATTCGGATCCGCGCGCTGCGTAAAGTCCGTGCCATTTATGATTTTGAAGCCGCCGAAGATAA
CGAACTGACCTTCAAAGCCGGTGAAATCATTACCGTCCTGGATGATTCCGATCCAAACTGGTGGAAAGGT
GAAACCCATCAGGGTATTGGTCTCTTTCCGTCCAACTTTGTTACCGCCGATCTGGCGGCCGCTAGCTAAG
TCGACGAGCTC
